Addgene plasmid #213294: GPR97-DuET
Purpose: The DuET construct encodes the named human GPCR engineered with a cleaved hemagglutinin signal peptide, a 5' FLAG and a 3' 1D4 epitope tag optimized for expression in mammalian cells and proteomics studies.
Depositing lab: Thomas Sakmar. Depositing organization: Rockefeller University. Publication: Multiplexed selectivity screening of anti-GPCR antibodies. Dahl L, Kotliar IB, Bendes A, Dodig-Crnkovic T, Fromm S, Elofsson A, Uhlen M, Sakmar TP, Schwenk JM. Sci Adv. 2023 May 3;9(18):eadf9297. doi: 10.1126/sciadv.adf9297. Epub 2023 May 3. PubMed 37134173.
Backbone
  Vector backbone: pcDNA 3.1 (+)
  Vector type: Mammalian Expression
Growth in bacteria
  Bacterial resistance: Ampicillin, 100 μg/mL
  Growth temperature: 37°C
  Growth strain: DH5alpha
  Copy number: High Copy
Gene/Insert
  Gene/Insert name: GPR97 (alt names: Adhesion G protein-coupled receptor G3; ADGR3, Pb99, PGR26)
  Species: H. sapiens (human)
  Entrez Gene: ADGRG3 (a.k.a. GPR97, PB99, PGR26)
  Promoter: CMV, T7
  Tag / fusion protein: FLAG (N terminal on insert); 1D4 (C terminal on insert)
  Cloning method: Gibson Cloning
Terms and licenses: Academic/Nonprofit Terms; Industry Terms: Not Available to Industry
Depositor comments: Class: Adhesion, Family: Adhesion. Ensembl ID: ENSG00000182885, Uniprot ID: Q86Y34
How to cite: GPR97-DuET was a gift from Thomas Sakmar (Addgene plasmid # 213294 ; http://n2t.net/addgene:213294 ; RRID:Addgene_213294)
