[The description below was written by a language model from this plasmid's Addgene catalogue record and pLannotate feature annotations shown in this document.]
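Description:
GPR97-DuET is a mammalian expression plasmid built on the pcDNA 3.1 (+) backbone that encodes human GPR97, the adhesion-class G protein-coupled receptor now named ADGRG3. It is maintained in E. coli as a high-copy plasmid through a ColE1/pUC-type origin and selected with ampicillin via the β-lactamase gene. An f1 origin is also present. For mammalian cells, the backbone carries a neomycin phosphotransferase gene driven by the SV40 enhancer/early promoter and terminated by the SV40 polyadenylation signal, which would permit G418 selection of stable lines. The SV40 promoter region typically also contains the SV40 origin.

The receptor coding sequence sits downstream of the human cytomegalovirus immediate early enhancer and promoter and is followed by the bovine growth hormone polyadenylation signal, giving strong constitutive expression after transfection. A T7 promoter between the CMV promoter and the insert allows in vitro transcription and serves as a sequencing primer site. According to the record, the "DuET" design places a cleavable hemagglutinin signal peptide and a FLAG epitope at the N terminus and a 1D4 epitope at the C terminus. The signal peptide directs membrane insertion and is removed, leaving FLAG exposed on the extracellular end. The feature table detects a short FLAG-matching segment just upstream of the ADGRG3 reading frame, but it does not separately annotate the signal peptide or the 1D4 tag. Several small annotated fragments (HIV-1 LTR, ble, lacI, bom) appear to be incidental matches to backbone sequence rather than functional elements.

The dual tags allow capture and detection of the receptor independent of receptor-specific reagents. The construct belongs to a set of tagged human GPCRs intended for mammalian expression and proteomics, including multiplexed testing of anti-GPCR antibody selectivity.
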