Features (pLannotate 1.2.2; 21 found; start..end, strand, type, name):
    425..529     -  promoter       AmpR promoter: bla
    588..640     -  misc_feature   bom (fragment): basis of mobility region from pBR322
    795..1174    +  enhancer       CMV enhancer: human cytomegalovirus immediate early enhancer
   1175..1378    +  promoter       CMV promoter: human cytomegalovirus (CMV) immediate early promoter
   1374..1407    +  LTR            5' LTR (truncated) (fragment): truncated 5' long terminal repeat (LTR) from HIV-1
   1423..1441    +  promoter       T7 promoter: promoter for bacteriophage T7 RNA polymerase
   1540..1560    +  CDS            3xFLAG (fragment): three tandem FLAG® epitope tags
   1573..3159    +  CDS            ADGRG3: AGRG3_HUMAN - Also known as GPR97, PGR26. Experimental evidence at protein level: Swiss-Prot protein existence level 1. Orphan receptor that regulates migration of lymphatic endothelial cells in vitro via the small GTPases RhoA and CDC42 (PubMed:24178298). Regulates B-cell development (By similarity). Seems to signal through G-alpha(q)-proteins (PubMed:22575658). From Homo sapiens (Human).
   3284..3508    +  polyA_signal   bGH poly(A) signal: bovine growth hormone polyadenylation signal
   3512..3533    +  promoter       SV40 promoter (fragment): SV40 enhancer and early promoter
   3554..3982    +  rep_origin     f1 ori (sequence partly withheld): f1 bacteriophage origin of replication; arrow indicates direction of (+) strand synthesis
   3996..4325    +  promoter       SV40 promoter: SV40 enhancer and early promoter
   4392..5183    +  CDS            neo: KKA2_KLEPN - Also known as kan, nptII. Experimental evidence at protein level: Swiss-Prot protein existence level 1. Resistance to kanamycin, neomycin, paromomycin, ribostamycin, butirosin and gentamicin B. From Klebsiella pneumoniae.
   5207..5365    +  CDS            ble (fragment): BLE_KLEPN - Experimental evidence at protein level: Swiss-Prot protein existence level 1. Binding protein with a strong affinity to the bleomycin family of antibiotics. Binds to CL990; an antimitotic-antibiotic compound. From Klebsiella pneumoniae.
   5360..5481    +  polyA_signal   SV40 poly(A) signal: SV40 polyadenylation signal
   5554..5570    -  protein_bind   lac operator: The lac repressor binds to the lac operator to inhibit transcription in E. coli. This inhibition can be relieved by adding lactose or isopropyl-β-D-thiogalactopyranoside (IPTG). lac repressor encoded by lacI
   5578..5608    -  promoter       lac promoter: promoter for the E. coli lac operon
   5623..5644    -  protein_bind   CAP binding site: CAP binding activates transcription in the presence of cAMP. E. coli catabolite activator protein
   5657..5749    -  CDS            lacI (fragment): lac repressor; lacI; The lac repressor binds to the lac operator to inhibit transcription in E. coli. This inhibition can be relieved by adding lactose or isopropyl-β-D-thiogalactopyranoside (IPTG).
   5932..6520    -  rep_origin     ori: high-copy-number ColE1/pMB1/pBR322/pUC origin of replication
   6691..424     -  CDS            AmpR (across the origin): β-lactamase; bla; confers resistance to ampicillin, carbenicillin, and related antibiotics
>Addgene plasmid #213294 | GPR97-DuET | addgene full sequence | sequence record 430905 | Addgene NGS Result
CTCCGATCGTTGTCAGAAGTAAGTTGGCCGCAGTGTTATCACTCATGGTTATGGCAGCACTGCATAATTC
TCTTACTGTCATGCCATCCGTAAGATGCTTTTCTGTGACTGGTGAGTACTCAACCAAGTCATTCTGAGAA
TAGTGTATGCGGCGACCGAGTTGCTCTTGCCCGGCGTCAATACGGGATAATACCGCGCCACATAGCAGAA
CTTTAAAAGTGCTCATCATTGGAAAACGTTCTTCGGGGCGAAAACTCTCAAGGATCTTACCGCTGTTGAG
ATCCAGTTCGATGTAACCCACTCGTGCACCCAACTGATCTTCAGCATCTTTTACTTTCACCAGCGTTTCT
GGGTGAGCAAAAACAGGAAGGCAAAATGCCGCAAAAAAGGGAATAAGGGCGACACGGAAATGTTGAATAC
TCATACTCTTCCTTTTTCAATATTATTGAAGCATTTATCAGGGTTATTGTCTCATGAGCGGATACATATT
TGAATGTATTTAGAAAAATAAACAAATAGGGGTTCCGCGCACATTTCCCCGAAAAGTGCCACCTGACGTC
GACGGATCGGGAGATCTCCCGATCCCCTATGGTGCACTCTCAGTACAATCTGCTCTGATGCCGCATAGTT
AAGCCAGTATCTGCTCCCTGCTTGTGTGTTGGAGGTCGCTGAGTAGTGCGCGAGCAAAATTTAAGCTACA
ACAAGGCAAGGCTTGACCGACATTTGCATGAAGAATCTGCTTAGGGTTAGGCGTTTTGCGCTGCTTCGCG
ATGTACGGGCCAGATATACGCGTTGACATTGATTATTGACTAGTTATTAATAGTAATCAATTACGGGGTC
ATTAGTTCATAGCCCATATATGGAGTTCCGCGTTACATAACTTACGGTAAATGGCCCGCCTGGCTGACCG
CCCAACGACCCCCGCCCATTGACGTCAATAATGACGTATGTTCCCATAGTAACGCCAATAGGGACTTTCC
ATTGACGTCAATGGGTGGAGTATTTACGGTAAACTGCCCACTTGGCAGTACATCAAGTGTATCATATGCC
AAGTACGCCCCCTATTGACGTCAATGACGGTAAATGGCCCGCCTGGCATTATGCCCAGTACATGACCTTA
TGGGACTTTCCTACTTGGCAGTACATCTACGTATTAGTCATCGCTATTACCATGGTGATGCGGTTTTGGC
AGTACATCAATGGGCGTGGATAGCGGTTTGACTCACGGGGATTTCCAAGTCTCCACCCCATTGACGTCAA
TGGGAGTTTGTTTTGGCACCAAAATCAACGGGACTTTCCAAAATGTCGTAACAACTCCGCCCCATTGACG
CAAATGGGCGGTAGGCGTGTACGGTGGGAGGTCTATATAAGCAGAGCTCTCTGGCTAACTAGAGAACCCA
CTGCTTACTGGCTTATCGAAATTAATACGACTCACTATAGGGAGACCCAAGCTGGCTAGCGTTTAAACTT
AAGCTTAGCGGCCGCGCCACCATGAAGACGATCATCGCCCTGAGCTACATCTTCTGCCTGGTATTCGCCG
ACTACAAGGACGATGATGACGCCAGCATCGATCAGGAGAAGCCAACCGAGGGACCCAGGAACACCTGTCT
CGGGTCAAATAACATGTACGATATCTTTAATCTGAATGACAAGGCCCTTTGTTTCACCAAGTGTAGACAA
TCTGGGTCCGACTCCTGTAACGTGGAGAACTTGCAGAGATACTGGCTTAACTATGAGGCTCATCTCATGA
AAGAGGGTCTCACCCAGAAGGTGAATACACCTTTTCTGAAAGCCCTGGTGCAGAACCTGTCTACAAACAC
CGCTGAGGACTTCTATTTTAGTCTGGAGCCCAGTCAGGTCCCACGCCAGGTGATGAAGGATGAGGACAAA
CCACCAGACCGCGTCAGACTGCCCAAGTCACTCTTCCGATCCCTCCCAGGGAACCGCAGCGTTGTGCGAT
TGGCGGTTACAATTCTCGATATCGGCCCGGGGACTCTGTTTAAAGGGCCTCGCCTGGGACTGGGCGACGG
AAGTGGTGTGCTTAATAATCGCCTGGTGGGACTTTCCGTCGGGCAGATGCACGTAACTAAGCTTGCAGAA
CCACTGGAAATCGTATTCTCACATCAGCGGCCTCCTCCTAATATGACACTGACATGTGTGTTCTGGGACG
TCACCAAGGGAACAACCGGAGACTGGAGTAGTGAGGGCTGCAGCACTGAAGTACGACCTGAGGGGACGGT
TTGTTGTTGCGACCACTTGACCTTCTTCGCCCTTCTGTTGCGACCTACCTTGGACCAGAGCACAGTCCAC
ATCCTGACCCGAATCAGTCAGGCCGGCTGTGGTGTGAGCATGATTTTTCTTGCCTTTACAATAATCCTGT
ATGCCTTTCTCAGGCTGAGCAGGGAACGATTTAAATCAGAAGACGCCCCAAAGATCCATGTTGCACTCGG
AGGCAGCCTGTTCCTCCTCAACTTGGCCTTCTTGGTCAACGTGGGCTCTGGCAGCAAGGGTTCAGATGCA
GCATGCTGGGCCCGAGGTGCAGTGTTCCACTACTTTCTGCTTTGTGCCTTCACCTGGATGGGCCTTGAAG
CGTTTCACCTCTACTTGTTGGCAGTGAGAGTTTTTAATACGTACTTCGGACACTATTTTCTCAAGCTGTC
CCTGGTGGGGTGGGGACTCCCAGCCTTGATGGTCATTGGCACCGGATCTGCCAACTCTTACGGACTCTAT
ACCATCAGGGACAGAGAAAACCGCACCAGTCTGGAGCTGTGCTGGTTTAGAGAGGGGACTACTATGTACG
CCCTTTACATCACCGTTCACGGTTACTTTCTGATCACCTTTCTCTTCGGAATGGTCGTACTGGCCCTGGT
AGTCTGGAAGATTTTTACTCTGAGTCGAGCAACTGCTGTCAAGGAGCGGGGGAAGAACAGGAAAAAAGTG
CTCACTCTGCTGGGACTGAGTAGCTTGGTTGGGGTGACATGGGGCCTTGCTATCTTTACACCTCTGGGGC
TTAGTACTGTGTACATCTTCGCTCTCTTCAACTCCCTGCAGGGCGTGTTTATTTGTTGTTGGTTTACTAT
TTTGTACCTTCCGAGTCAGTCAACTACAGTGAGTTCCTCCACAGCGAGGTTGGACCAAGCGCATAGCGCA
AGCCAAGAGATCGATACCGGTGGACGCACCGGTGAATTCGATGAGGCCAGCACCACCGTGTCTAAGACCG
AGACTTCTCAGGTGGCCCCTGCCTAATCTAGAGGGCCCGTTTAAACCCGCTGATCAGCCTCGACTGTGCC
TTCTAGTTGCCAGCCATCTGTTGTTTGCCCCTCCCCCGTGCCTTCCTTGACCCTGGAAGGTGCCACTCCC
ACTGTCCTTTCCTAATAAAATGAGGAAATTGCATCGCATTGTCTGAGTAGGTGTCATTCTATTCTGGGGG
GTGGGGTGGGGCAGGACAGCAAGGGGGAGGATTGGGAAGACAATAGCAGGCATGCTGGGGATGCGGTGGG
CTCTATGGCTTCTGAGGCGGAAAGAACCAGCTGGGGCTCTAGGGGGTATCCCC
[124 nt withheld, positions 3554-3677]
C
[91 nt withheld, positions 3679-3769]
A
[49 nt withheld, positions 3771-3819]
CCTTTGACGTTGGAGTCCACGTTCTTT
[37 nt withheld, positions 3847-3883]
ACCCTATCTCGGTCTATTCTTTTGATTTATAAGGGATTTTGCCGATTTCGGCCTATTGGTTAAAAAATGA
GCTGATTTAACAAAAATTTAACGCGAATTAATTCTGTGGAATGTGTGTCAGTTAGGGTGTGGAAAGTCCC
CAGGCTCCCCAGCAGGCAGAAGTATGCAAAGCATGCATCTCAATTAGTCAGCAACCAGGTGTGGAAAGTC
CCCAGGCTCCCCAGCAGGCAGAAGTATGCAAAGCATGCATCTCAATTAGTCAGCAACCATAGTCCCGCCC
CTAACTCCGCCCATCCCGCCCCTAACTCCGCCCAGTTCCGCCCATTCTCCGCCCCATGGCTGACTAATTT
TTTTTATTTATGCAGAGGCCGAGGCCGCCTCTGCCTCTGAGCTATTCCAGAAGTAGTGAGGAGGCTTTTT
TGGAGGCCTAGGCTTTTGCAAAAAGCTCCCGGGAGCTTGTATATCCATTTTCGGATCTGATCAAGAGACA
GGATGAGGATCGTTTCGCATGATTGAACAAGATGGATTGCACGCAGGTTCTCCGGCCGCTTGGGTGGAGA
GGCTATTCGGCTATGACTGGGCACAACAGACAATCGGCTGCTCTGATGCCGCCGTGTTCCGGCTGTCAGC
GCAGGGGCGCCCGGTTCTTTTTGTCAAGACCGACCTGTCCGGTGCCCTGAATGAACTGCAGGACGAGGCA
GCGCGGCTATCGTGGCTGGCCACGACGGGCGTTCCTTGCGCAGCTGTGCTCGACGTTGTCACTGAAGCGG
GAAGGGACTGGCTGCTATTGGGCGAAGTGCCGGGGCAGGATCTCCTGTCATCTCACCTTGCTCCTGCCGA
GAAAGTATCCATCATGGCTGATGCAATGCGGCGGCTGCATACGCTTGATCCGGCTACCTGCCCATTCGAC
CACCAAGCGAAACATCGCATCGAGCGAGCACGTACTCGGATGGAAGCCGGTCTTGTCGATCAGGATGATC
TGGACGAAGAGCATCAGGGGCTCGCGCCAGCCGAACTGTTCGCCAGGCTCAAGGCGCGCATGCCCGACGG
CGAGGATCTCGTCGTGACCCATGGCGATGCCTGCTTGCCGAATATCATGGTGGAAAATGGCCGCTTTTCT
GGATTCATCGACTGTGGCCGGCTGGGTGTGGCGGACCGCTATCAGGACATAGCGTTGGCTACCCGTGATA
TTGCTGAAGAGCTTGGCGGCGAATGGGCTGACCGCTTCCTCGTGCTTTACGGTATCGCCGCTCCCGATTC
GCAGCGCATCGCCTTCTATCGCCTTCTTGACGAGTTCTTCTGAGCGGGACTCTGGGGTTCGAAATGACCG
ACCAAGCGACGCCCAACCTGCCATCACGAGATTTCGATTCCACCGCCGCCTTCTATGAAAGGTTGGGCTT
CGGAATCGTTTTCCGGGACGCCGGCTGGATGATCCTCCAGCGCGGGGATCTCATGCTGGAGTTCTTCGCC
CACCCCAACTTGTTTATTGCAGCTTATAATGGTTACAAATAAAGCAATAGCATCACAAATTTCACAAATA
AAGCATTTTTTTCACTGCATTCTAGTTGTGGTTTGTCCAAACTCATCAATGTATCTTATCATGTCTGTAT
ACCGTCGACCTCTAGCTAGAGCTTGGCGTAATCATGGTCATAGCTGTTTCCTGTGTGAAATTGTTATCCG
CTCACAATTCCACACAACATACGAGCCGGAAGCATAAAGTGTAAAGCCTGGGGTGCCTAATGAGTGAGCT
AACTCACATTAATTGCGTTGCGCTCACTGCCCGCTTTCCAGTCGGGAAACCTGTCGTGCCAGCTGCATTA
ATGAATCGGCCAACGCGCGGGGAGAGGCGGTTTGCGTATTGGGCGCTCTTCCGCTTCCTCGCTCACTGAC
TCGCTGCGCTCGGTCGTTCGGCTGCGGCGAGCGGTATCAGCTCACTCAAAGGCGGTAATACGGTTATCCA
CAGAATCAGGGGATAACGCAGGAAAGAACATGTGAGCAAAAGGCCAGCAAAAGGCCAGGAACCGTAAAAA
GGCCGCGTTGCTGGCGTTTTTCCATAGGCTCCGCCCCCCTGACGAGCATCACAAAAATCGACGCTCAAGT
CAGAGGTGGCGAAACCCGACAGGACTATAAAGATACCAGGCGTTTCCCCCTGGAAGCTCCCTCGTGCGCT
CTCCTGTTCCGACCCTGCCGCTTACCGGATACCTGTCCGCCTTTCTCCCTTCGGGAAGCGTGGCGCTTTC
TCATAGCTCACGCTGTAGGTATCTCAGTTCGGTGTAGGTCGTTCGCTCCAAGCTGGGCTGTGTGCACGAA
CCCCCCGTTCAGCCCGACCGCTGCGCCTTATCCGGTAACTATCGTCTTGAGTCCAACCCGGTAAGACACG
ACTTATCGCCACTGGCAGCAGCCACTGGTAACAGGATTAGCAGAGCGAGGTATGTAGGCGGTGCTACAGA
GTTCTTGAAGTGGTGGCCTAACTACGGCTACACTAGAAGAACGGTATTTGGTATCTGCGCTCTGCTGAAG
CCAGTTACCTTCGGAAAAAGAGTTGGTAGCTCTTGATCCGGCAAACAAACCACCGCTGGTAGCGGTGGTT
TTTTTGTTTGCAAGCAGCAGATTACGCGCAGAAAAAAAGGATCTCAAGAAGATCCTTTGATCTTTTCTAC
GGGGTCTGACGCTCAGTGGAACGAAAACTCACGTTAAGGGATTTTGGTCATGAGATTATCAAAAAGGATC
TTCACCTAGATCCTTTTAAATTAAAAATGAAGTTTTAAATCAATCTAAAGTATATATGAGTAAACTTGGT
CTGACAGTTACCAATGCTTAATCAGTGAGGCACCTATCTCAGCGATCTGTCTATTTCGTTCATCCATAGT
TGCCTGACTCCCCGTCGTGTAGATAACTACGATACGGGAGGGCTTACCATCTGGCCCCAGTGCTGCAATG
ATACCGCGAGACCCACGCTCACCGGCTCCAGATTTATCAGCAATAAACCAGCCAGCCGGAAGGGCCGAGC
GCAGAAGTGGTCCTGCAACTTTATCCGCCTCCATCCAGTCTATTAATTGTTGCCGGGAAGCTAGAGTAAG
TAGTTCGCCAGTTAATAGTTTGCGCAACGTTGTTGCCATTGCTACAGGCATCGTGGTGTCACGCTCGTCG
TTTGGTATGGCTTCATTCAGCTCCGGTTCCCAACGATCAAGGCGAGTTACATGATCCCCCATGTTGTGCA
AAAAAGCGGTTAGCTCCTTCGGTC
